Addgene plasmid #144474: TFORF2998
Purpose: Lentiviral vector for overexpressing transcription factor ORFs with unique 24-bp barcodes. Barcodes facilitate identification of transcription factors in pooled screens.
Depositing lab: Feng Zhang. Depositing organization: Broad Institute. Publication: A transcription factor atlas of directed differentiation. Joung J, Ma S, Tay T, Geiger-Schuller KR, Kirchgatterer PC, Verdine VK, Guo B, Arias-Garcia MA, Allen WE, Singh A, Kuksenko O, Abudayyeh OO, Gootenberg JS, Fu Z, Macrae RK, Buenrostro JD, Regev A, Zhang F. Cell. 2023 Jan 5;186(1):209-229.e26. doi: 10.1016/j.cell.2022.11.026. PubMed 36608654.
Backbone
  Vector backbone: pLX_TRC317
  Backbone manufacturer: Broad Institute Genetic Perturbation Platform
  Backbone size w/o insert (bp): 8264
  Vector type: Mammalian Expression, Lentiviral
  Selectable markers: Puromycin
Growth in bacteria
  Bacterial resistance: Ampicillin, 100 μg/mL
  Growth temperature: 37°C
  Growth strain: NEB Stable
  Copy number: High Copy
Gene/Insert
  Gene/Insert name: GATA2
  Species: H. sapiens (human)
  Insert size (bp): 1646
  Entrez Gene: GATA2 (a.k.a. DCML, IMD21, MONOMAC, NFE1B)
  Promoter: EF1a
  Tag / fusion protein: V5 (C terminal on insert)
  Cloning method: Gateway Cloning
  Sequencing primers: 5′ GGGTGGAGACTGAAGTTAGGCCAG; 3′ CACATAGCGTAAAAGGAGCAACATAG
Resource information
  A portion of this plasmid was derived from a plasmid made by: Broad Institute Genetic Perturbation Platform
Terms and licenses: Academic/Nonprofit Terms; Industry Terms: Not Available to Industry
Depositor comments: NM_032638.4 Please test multiple small colonies in case of plasmid recombination. To make this collection available in a timely manner, a portion of this collection was not fully sequenced by Addgene. If an Addgene verified full plasmid sequence is not available, please contact us prior to placing an order to request the full sequence.
How to cite: TFORF2998 was a gift from Feng Zhang (Addgene plasmid # 144474 ; http://n2t.net/addgene:144474 ; RRID:Addgene_144474)
