[The description below was written by a language model from this plasmid's Addgene catalogue record and pLannotate feature annotations shown in this document.]
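Description:
TFORF2998 is a third-generation-style, self-inactivating lentiviral expression plasmid built on the pLX_TRC317 backbone and carrying the human transcription factor GATA2 as a barcoded open reading frame. It is propagated in E. coli through a high-copy ColE1/pUC-type origin with ampicillin resistance (β-lactamase). An f1 origin and remnants of a lac/T7/T3 cloning region are also present in the bacterial portion. The depositor notes a risk of plasmid recombination, as is common for LTR-containing vectors.

The viral genome is transcribed from an RSV promoter fused to a truncated HIV-1 5' LTR. It contains the Ψ packaging signal with a gag fragment, the Rev response element for Rev-dependent nuclear export, a cPPT/CTS element, a WPRE to enhance transcript expression, and a ΔU3 3' LTR that inactivates LTR promoter activity after integration. An SV40 poly(A) signal lies downstream of the 3' LTR.

Within this frame, an SV40 early promoter drives puromycin N-acetyltransferase for selecting transduced mammalian cells. A separate EF-1α promoter drives the GATA2 coding sequence. The ORF was inserted by Gateway recombination and is flanked by attB1 and attB2 sites, with a V5 epitope tag following attB2 to give a C-terminal fusion. The catalogue entry describes a unique 24-bp barcode associated with each ORF. The feature table does not annotate this barcode, so the record does not give its position.

The construct belongs to a collection for overexpressing transcription factors in mammalian cells. The barcodes allow individual factors to be identified in pooled screens, such as those probing directed differentiation.
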