Features (pLannotate 1.2.2; 34 found; start..end, strand, type, name):
      5..231     +  promoter       RSV promoter: Rous sarcoma virus enhancer/promoter
    232..412     +  LTR            5' LTR (truncated): truncated 5' long terminal repeat (LTR) from HIV-1
    459..584     +  misc_feature   HIV-1 Ψ: packaging signal of human immunodeficiency virus type 1
    568..931     +  CDS            HIV-1 gag (fragment): gag protein from human immunodeficiency virus 1; gag
   1077..1310    +  misc_feature   RRE: The Rev response element (RRE) of HIV-1 allows for Rev-dependent mRNA export from the nucleus to the cytoplasm.
   1687..1713    +  CDS            Rev (fragment): human immunodeficiency virus 1 (HIV-1) Rev protein; rev; enhances nuclear export of unspliced and incompletely spliced viral mRNAs
   1720..1743    +  promoter       SV40 promoter (fragment): SV40 early promoter
   1744..1815    +  promoter       SV40 promoter (fragment): SV40 enhancer and early promoter
   1839..1974    +  rep_origin     SV40 ori: SV40 origin of replication
   2020..2616    +  CDS            PuroR (fragment): puromycin N-acetyltransferase; pac from Streptomyces; confers resistance to puromycin
   2665..2782    +  misc_feature   cPPT/CTS: central polypurine tract and central termination sequence of HIV-1
   2847..2913    +  CDS            small t antigen (fragment): SV40 (simian virus 40) small t antigen
   2920..4098    +  promoter       EF-1α promoter: strong constitutive promoter for human elongation factor EF-1α
   4119..4136    +  protein_bind   attB1 (fragment): mutant version of attB; core recombination site for the Gateway® BP reaction BP Clonase™
   4142..5581    +  CDS            GATA2: GATA2_HUMAN - Experimental evidence at protein level: Swiss-Prot protein existence level 1. Transcriptional activator which regulates endothelin-1 gene expression in endothelial cells. Binds to the consensus sequence 5'- AGATAG-3'. From Homo sapiens (Human).
   5583..5607    -  protein_bind   attB2: mutant version of attB; recombination site for the Gateway® BP reaction BP Clonase™
   5615..5656    +  CDS            V5 tag: epitope tag from simian virus 5
   5672..5725    +  promoter       U6 promoter (fragment): RNA polymerase III promoter for human U6 snRNA
   5767..6355    +  misc_feature   WPRE: woodchuck hepatitis virus posttranscriptional regulatory element
   6406..6425    +  misc_feature   cPPT/CTS (fragment): central polypurine tract and central termination sequence of HIV-1
   6427..6660    +  LTR            3' LTR (ΔU3): self-inactivating 3' long terminal repeat (LTR) from HIV-1
   6738..6859    +  polyA_signal   SV40 poly(A) signal: SV40 polyadenylation signal
   6899..7034    +  rep_origin     SV40 ori: SV40 origin of replication
   7055..7073    -  promoter       T7 promoter: promoter for bacteriophage T7 RNA polymerase
   7081..7236    +  CDS            lacZα (fragment): LacZα fragment of β-galactosidase; lacZ fragment
   7241..7669    +  rep_origin     f1 ori (sequence partly withheld): f1 bacteriophage origin of replication; arrow indicates direction of (+) strand synthesis
   7722..7826    +  promoter       AmpR promoter: bla
   7827..8687    +  CDS            AmpR: β-lactamase; bla; confers resistance to ampicillin, carbenicillin, and related antibiotics
   8858..9446    +  rep_origin     ori: high-copy-number ColE1/pMB1/pBR322/pUC origin of replication
   9629..9721    +  CDS            lacI (fragment): lac repressor; lacI; The lac repressor binds to the lac operator to inhibit transcription in E. coli. This inhibition can be relieved by adding lactose or isopropyl-β-D-thiogalactopyranoside (IPTG).
   9734..9755    +  protein_bind   CAP binding site: CAP binding activates transcription in the presence of cAMP. E. coli catabolite activator protein
   9770..9800    +  promoter       lac promoter: promoter for the E. coli lac operon
   9808..9824    +  protein_bind   lac operator: The lac repressor binds to the lac operator to inhibit transcription in E. coli. This inhibition can be relieved by adding lactose or isopropyl-β-D-thiogalactopyranoside (IPTG). lac repressor encoded by lacI
   9869..9887    +  promoter       T3 promoter: promoter for bacteriophage T3 RNA polymerase
>Addgene plasmid #144474 | TFORF2998 | addgene full sequence | sequence record 391598 | Addgene NGS Result
TTAATGTAGTCTTATGCAATACTCTTGTAGTCTTGCAACATGGTAACGATGAGTTAGCAACATGCCTTAC
AAGGAGAGAAAAAGCACCGTGCATGCCGATTGGTGGAAGTAAGGTGGTACGATCGTGCCTTATTAGGAAG
GCAACAGACGGGTCTGACATGGATTGGACGAACCACTGAATTGCCGCATTGCAGAGATATTGTATTTAAG
TGCCTAGCTCGATACATAAACGGGTCTCTCTGGTTAGACCAGATCTGAGCCTGGGAGCTCTCTGGCTAAC
TAGGGAACCCACTGCTTAAGCCTCAATAAAGCTTGCCTTGAGTGCTTCAAGTAGTGTGTGCCCGTCTGTT
GTGTGACTCTGGTAACTAGAGATCCCTCAGACCCTTTTAGTCAGTGTGGAAAATCTCTAGCAGTGGCGCC
CGAACAGGGACTTGAAAGCGAAAGGGAAACCAGAGGAGCTCTCTCGACGCAGGACTCGGCTTGCTGAAGC
GCGCACGGCAAGAGGCGAGGGGCGGCGACTGGTGAGTACGCCAAAAATTTTGACTAGCGGAGGCTAGAAG
GAGAGAGATGGGTGCGAGAGCGTCAGTATTAAGCGGGGGAGAATTAGATCGCGATGGGAAAAAATTCGGT
TAAGGCCAGGGGGAAAGAAAAAATATAAATTAAAACATATAGTATGGGCAAGCAGGGAGCTAGAACGATT
CGCAGTTAATCCTGGCCTGTTAGAAACATCAGAAGGCTGTAGACAAATACTGGGACAGCTACAACCATCC
CTTCAGACAGGATCAGAAGAACTTAGATCATTATATAATACAGTAGCAACCCTCTATTGTGTGCATCAAA
GGATAGAGATAAAAGACACCAAGGAAGCTTTAGACAAGATAGAGGAAGAGCAAAACAAAAGTAAGACCAC
CGCACAGCAAGCGGCCGCTGATCTTCAGACCTGGAGGAGGAGATATGAGGGACAATTGGAGAAGTGAATT
ATATAAATATAAAGTAGTAAAAATTGAACCATTAGGAGTAGCACCCACCAAGGCAAAGAGAAGAGTGGTG
CAGAGAGAAAAAAGAGCAGTGGGAATAGGAGCTTTGTTCCTTGGGTTCTTGGGAGCAGCAGGAAGCACTA
TGGGCGCAGCGTCAATGACGCTGACGGTACAGGCCAGACAATTATTGTCTGGTATAGTGCAGCAGCAGAA
CAATTTGCTGAGGGCTATTGAGGCGCAACAGCATCTGTTGCAACTCACAGTCTGGGGCATCAAGCAGCTC
CAGGCAAGAATCCTGGCTGTGGAAAGATACCTAAAGGATCAACAGCTCCTGGGGATTTGGGGTTGCTCTG
GAAAACTCATTTGCACCACTGCTGTGCCTTGGAATGCTAGTTGGAGTAATAAATCTCTGGAACAGATTTG
GAATCACACGACCTGGATGGAGTGGGACAGAGAAATTAACAATTACACAAGCTTAATACACTCCTTAATT
GAAGAATCGCAAAACCAGCAAGAAAAGAATGAACAAGAATTATTGGAATTAGATAAATGGGCAAGTTTGT
GGAATTGGTTTAACATAACAAATTGGCTGTGGTATATAAAATTATTCATAATGATAGTAGGAGGCTTGGT
AGGTTTAAGAATAGTTTTTGCTGTACTTTCTATAGTGAATAGAGTTAGGCAGGGATATTCACCATTATCG
TTTCAGACCCACCTCCCAACCCCGAGGGGACCCATGCATTGCATCTCAATTAGTCAGCAACCAGGTGTGG
AAAGTCCCCAGGCTCCCCAGCAGGCAGAAGTATGCAAAGCATGCGTCTCAATTAGTCAGCAACCATAGTC
CCGCCCCTAACTCCGCCCATCCCGCCCCTAACTCCGCCCAGTTCCGCCCATTCTCCGCCCCATGGCTGAC
TAATTTTTTTTATTTATGCAGAGGCCGAGGCCGCCTCGGCCTCTGAGCTATTCCAGAAGTAGTGAGGAGG
CTTTTTTGGAGGCCTAGGCTTTTGCAAAAAGCTTTCTAGAGGTACCACCGGAGCTTACCATGACCGAGTA
CAAGCCCACGGTGCGCCTCGCCACCCGCGACGACGTCCCCAGGGCCGTACGCACCCTCGCCGCCGCGTTC
GCCGACTACCCCGCCACGCGCCACACCGTCGATCCGGACCGCCACATCGAGCGGGTCACCGAGCTGCAAG
AACTCTTCCTCACGCGCGTCGGGCTCGACATCGGCAAGGTGTGGGTCGCGGACGACGGCGCCGCCGTGGC
GGTCTGGACCACGCCGGAGAGCGTCGAAGCGGGGGCGGTGTTCGCCGAGATCGGCCCGCGCATGGCCGAG
TTGAGCGGTTCCCGGCTGGCCGCGCAGCAACAGATGGAAGGCCTCCTGGCGCCGCACCGGCCCAAGGAGC
CCGCGTGGTTCCTGGCCACCGTCGGCGTCTCGCCCGACCACCAGGGCAAGGGTCTGGGCAGCGCCGTCGT
GCTCCCCGGAGTGGAGGCGGCCGAGCGCGCCGGGGTGCCCGCCTTCCTGGAGACCTCCGCGCCCCGCAAC
CTCCCCTTCTACGAGCGGCTCGGCTTCACCGTCACCGCCGACGTCGAGGTGCCCGAAGGACCGCGCACCT
GGTGCATGACCCGCAAGCCCGGTGCCAGTTAACGAATTCTAGATCTTGAGACAAATGGCAGTATTCATCC
ACAATTTTAAAAGAAAAGGGGGGATTGGGGGGTACAGTGCAGGGGAAAGAATAGTAGACATAATAGCAAC
AGACATACAAACTAAAGAATTACAAAAACAAATTACAAAAATTCAAAATTTTCGGGTTTATTACAGGGAC
AGCAGAGATCCACTTTGGCGCCGGCTCGAGGCCTGCAGGTGCAAAGATGGATAAAGTTTTAAACAGAGAG
GAATCTTTGCAGCTAATGGACCTTCTAGGTCTTGAAAGGAGTGGGAATTGGCTCCGGTGCCCGTCAGTGG
GCAGAGCGCACATCGCCCACAGTCCCCGAGAAGTTGGGGGGAGGGGTCGGCAATTGAACCGGTGCCTAGA
GAAGGTGGCGCGGGGTAAACTGGGAAAGTGATGTCGTGTACTGGCTCCGCCTTTTTCCCGAGGGTGGGGG
AGAACCGTATATAAGTGCAGTAGTCGCCGTGAACGTTCTTTTTCGCAACGGGTTTGCCGCCAGAACACAG
GTAAGTGCCGTGTGTGGTTCCCGCGGGCCTGGCCTCTTTACGGGTTATGGCCCTTGCGTGCCTTGAATTA
CTTCCACCTGGCTGCAGTACGTGATTCTTGATCCCGAGCTTCGGGTTGGAAGTGGGTGGGAGAGTTCGAG
GCCTTGCGCTTAAGGAGCCCCTTCGCCTCGTGCTTGAGTTGAGGCCTGGCCTGGGCGCTGGGGCCGCCGC
GTGCGAATCTGGTGGCACCTTCGCGCCTGTCTCGCTGCTTTCGATAAGTCTCTAGCCATTTAAAATTTTT
GATGACCTGCTGCGACGCTTTTTTTCTGGCAAGATAGTCTTGTAAATGCGGGCCAAGATCTGCACACTGG
TATTTCGGTTTTTGGGGCCGCGGGCGGCGACGGGGCCCGTGCGTCCCAGCGCACATGTTCGGCGAGGCGG
GGCCTGCGAGCGCGGCCACCGAGAATCGGACGGGGGTAGTCTCAAGCTGGCCGGCCTGCTCTGGTGCCTG
GCCTCGCGCCGCCGTGTATCGCCCCGCCCTGGGCGGCAAGGCTGGCCCGGTCGGCACCAGTTGCGTGAGC
GGAAAGATGGCCGCTTCCCGGCCCTGCTGCAGGGAGCTCAAAATGGAGGACGCGGCGCTCGGGAGAGCGG
GCGGGTGAGTCACCCACACAAAGGAAAAGGGCCTTTCCGTCCTCAGCCGTCGCTTCATGTGACTCCACGG
AGTACCGGGCGCCGTCCAGGCACCTCGATTAGTTCTCGAGCTTTTGGAGTACGTCGTCTTTAGGTTGGGG
GGAGGGGTTTTATGCGATGGAGTTTCCCCACACTGAGTGGGTGGAGACTGAAGTTAGGCCAGCTTGGCAC
TTGATGTAATTCTCCTTGGAATTTGCCCTTTTTGAGTTTGGATCTTGGTTCATTCTCAAGCCTCAGACAG
TGGTTCAAAGTTTTTTTCTTCCATTTCAGGTGTCGTGAGGCTAGCATCGATTGATCAACAAGTTTGTACA
AAAAAGTTGGCATGGAGGTGGCGCCGGAGCAGCCGCGCTGGATGGCGCACCCGGCCGTGCTGAATGCGCA
GCACCCCGACTCACACCACCCGGGCCTGGCGCACAACTACATGGAACCCGCGCAGCTGCTGCCTCCAGAC
GAGGTGGACGTCTTCTTCAATCACCTCGACTCGCAGGGCAACCCCTACTATGCCAACCCCGCTCACGCGC
GGGCGCGCGTCTCCTACAGCCCCGCGCACGCCCGCCTGACCGGAGGCCAGATGTGCCGCCCACACTTGTT
GCACAGCCCGGGTTTGCCCTGGCTGGACGGGGGCAAAGCAGCCCTCTCTGCCGCTGCGGCCCACCACCAC
AACCCCTGGACCGTGAGCCCCTTCTCCAAGACGCCACTGCACCCCTCAGCTGCTGGAGGCCCTGGAGGCC
CACTCTCTGTGTACCCAGGGGCTGGGGGTGGGAGCGGGGGAGGCAGCGGGAGCTCAGTGGCCTCCCTCAC
CCCTACAGCAGCCCACTCTGGCTCCCACCTTTTCGGCTTCCCACCCACGCCACCCAAAGAAGTGTCTCCT
GACCCTAGCACCACGGGGGCTGCGTCTCCAGCCTCATCTTCCGCGGGGGGTAGTGCAGCCCGAGGAGAGG
ACAAGGACGGCGTCAAGTACCAGGTGTCACTGACGGAGAGCATGAAGATGGAAAGTGGCAGTCCCCTGCG
CCCAGGCCTAGCTACTATGGGCACCCAGCCTGCTACACACCACCCCATCCCCACCTACCCCTCCTATGTG
CCGGCGGCTGCCCACGACTACAGCAGCGGACTCTTCCACCCCGGAGGCTTCCTGGGGGGACCGGCCTCCA
GCTTCACCCCTAAGCAGCGCAGCAAGGCTCGTTCCTGTTCAGAAGGCCGGGAGTGTGTCAACTGTGGGGC
CACAGCCACCCCTCTCTGGCGGCGGGACGGCACCGGCCACTACCTGTGCAATGCCTGTGGCCTCTACCAC
AAGATGAATGGGCAGAACCGACCACTCATCAAGCCCAAGCGAAGACTGTCGGCCGCCAGAAGAGCCGGCA
CCTGTTGTGCAAATTGTCAGACGACAACCACCACCTTATGGCGCCGAAACGCCAACGGGGACCCTGTCTG
CAACGCCTGTGGCCTCTACTACAAGCTGCACAATGTTAACAGGCCACTGACCATGAAGAAGGAAGGGATC
CAGACTCGGAACCGGAAGATGTCCAACAAGTCCAAGAAGAGCAAGAAAGGGGCGGAGTGCTTCGAGGAGC
TGTCAAAGTGCATGCAGGAGAAGTCATCCCCCTTCAGTGCAGCTGCCCTGGCTGGACACATGGCACCTGT
GGGCCACCTCCCGCCCTTCAGCCACTCCGGACACATCCTGCCCACTCCGACGCCCATCCACCCCTCCTCC
AGCCTCTCCTTCGGCCACCCCCACCCGTCCAGCATGGTGACCGCCATGGGCTACCCAACTTTCTTGTACA
AAGTGGTTGATATCGGTAAGCCTATCCCTAACCCTCTCCTCGGTCTCGATTCTACGTAGTAATGAACTAG
TCCGTAACTTGAAAGTATTTCGATTTCTTGGCTTTATATATCTTGTGGAAAGGACGACGGTATCCGGCTT
GTAACTCAATCACGCGTTAAGTCGACAATCAACCTCTGGATTACAAAATTTGTGAAAGATTGACTGGTAT
TCTTAACTATGTTGCTCCTTTTACGCTATGTGGATACGCTGCTTTAATGCCTTTGTATCATGCTATTGCT
TCCCGTATGGCTTTCATTTTCTCCTCCTTGTATAAATCCTGGTTGCTGTCTCTTTATGAGGAGTTGTGGC
CCGTTGTCAGGCAACGTGGCGTGGTGTGCACTGTGTTTGCTGACGCAACCCCCACTGGTTGGGGCATTGC
CACCACCTGTCAGCTCCTTTCCGGGACTTTCGCTTTCCCCCTCCCTATTGCCACGGCGGAACTCATCGCC
GCCTGCCTTGCCCGCTGCTGGACAGGGGCTCGGCTGTTGGGCACTGACAATTCCGTGGTGTTGTCGGGGA
AATCATCGTCCTTTCCTTGGCTGCTCGCCTGTGTTGCCACCTGGATTCTGCGCGGGACGTCCTTCTGCTA
CGTCCCTTCGGCCCTCAATCCAGCGGACCTTCCTTCCCGCGGCCTGCTGCCGGCTCTGCGGCCTCTTCCG
CGTCTTCGCCTTCGCCCTCAGACGAGTCGGATCTCCCTTTGGGCCGCCTCCCCGCGTCGACTTTAAGACC
AATGACTTACAAGGCAGCTGTAGATCTTAGCCACTTTTTAAAAGAAAAGGGGGGACTGGAAGGGCTAATT
CACTCCCAACGAAGACAAGATCTGCTTTTTGCTTGTACTGGGTCTCTCTGGTTAGACCAGATCTGAGCCT
GGGAGCTCTCTGGCTAACTAGGGAACCCACTGCTTAAGCCTCAATAAAGCTTGCCTTGAGTGCTTCAAGT
AGTGTGTGCCCGTCTGTTGTGTGACTCTGGTAACTAGAGATCCCTCAGACCCTTTTAGTCAGTGTGGAAA
ATCTCTAGCAGTACGTATAGTAGTTCATGTCATCTTATTATTCAGTATTTATAACTTGCAAAGAAATGAA
TATCAGAGAGTGAGAGGAACTTGTTTATTGCAGCTTATAATGGTTACAAATAAAGCAATAGCATCACAAA
TTTCACAAATAAAGCATTTTTTTCACTGCATTCTAGTTGTGGTTTGTCCAAACTCATCAATGTATCTTAT
CATGTCTGGCTCTAGCTATCCCGCCCCTAACTCCGCCCATCCCGCCCCTAACTCCGCCCAGTTCCGCCCA
TTCTCCGCCCCATGGCTGACTAATTTTTTTTATTTATGCAGAGGCCGAGGCCGCCTCGGCCTCTGAGCTA
TTCCAGAAGTAGTGAGGAGGCTTTTTTGGAGGCCTAGGGACGTACCCAATTCGCCCTATAGTGAGTCGTA
TTACGCGCGCTCACTGGCCGTCGTTTTACAACGTCGTGACTGGGAAAACCCTGGCGTTACCCAACTTAAT
CGCCTTGCAGCACATCCCCCTTTCGCCAGCTGGCGTAATAGCGAAGAGGCCCGCACCGATCGCCCTTCCC
AACAGTTGCGCAGCCTGAATGGCGAATGGG
[124 nt withheld, positions 7241-7364]
C
[91 nt withheld, positions 7366-7456]
A
[49 nt withheld, positions 7458-7506]
CCTTTGACGTTGGAGTCCACGTTCTTT
[37 nt withheld, positions 7534-7570]
ACCCTATCTCGGTCTATTCTTTTGATTTATAAGGGATTTTGCCGATTTCGGCCTATTGGTTAAAAAATGA
GCTGATTTAACAAAAATTTAACGCGAATTTTAACAAAATATTAACGCTTACAATTTAGGTGGCACTTTTC
GGGGAAATGTGCGCGGAACCCCTATTTGTTTATTTTTCTAAATACATTCAAATATGTATCCGCTCATGAG
ACAATAACCCTGATAAATGCTTCAATAATATTGAAAAAGGAAGAGTATGAGTATTCAACATTTCCGTGTC
GCCCTTATTCCCTTTTTTGCGGCATTTTGCCTTCCTGTTTTTGCTCACCCAGAAACGCTGGTGAAAGTAA
AAGATGCTGAAGATCAGTTGGGTGCACGAGTGGGTTACATCGAACTGGATCTCAACAGCGGTAAGATCCT
TGAGAGTTTTCGCCCCGAAGAACGTTTTCCAATGATGAGCACTTTTAAAGTTCTGCTATGTGGCGCGGTA
TTATCCCGTATTGACGCCGGGCAAGAGCAACTCGGTCGCCGCATACACTATTCTCAGAATGACTTGGTTG
AGTACTCACCAGTCACAGAAAAGCATCTTACGGATGGCATGACAGTAAGAGAATTATGCAGTGCTGCCAT
AACCATGAGTGATAACACTGCGGCCAACTTACTTCTGACAACGATCGGAGGACCGAAGGAGCTAACCGCT
TTTTTGCACAACATGGGGGATCATGTAACTCGCCTTGATCGTTGGGAACCGGAGCTGAATGAAGCCATAC
CAAACGACGAGCGTGACACCACGATGCCTGTAGCAATGGCAACAACGTTGCGCAAACTATTAACTGGCGA
ACTACTTACTCTAGCTTCCCGGCAACAATTAATAGACTGGATGGAGGCGGATAAAGTTGCAGGACCACTT
CTGCGCTCGGCCCTTCCGGCTGGCTGGTTTATTGCTGATAAATCTGGAGCCGGTGAGCGTGGGTCTCGCG
GTATCATTGCAGCACTGGGGCCAGATGGTAAGCCCTCCCGTATCGTAGTTATCTACACGACGGGGAGTCA
GGCAACTATGGATGAACGAAATAGACAGATCGCTGAGATAGGTGCCTCACTGATTAAGCATTGGTAACTG
TCAGACCAAGTTTACTCATATATACTTTAGATTGATTTAAAACTTCATTTTTAATTTAAAAGGATCTAGG
TGAAGATCCTTTTTGATAATCTCATGACCAAAATCCCTTAACGTGAGTTTTCGTTCCACTGAGCGTCAGA
CCCCGTAGAAAAGATCAAAGGATCTTCTTGAGATCCTTTTTTTCTGCGCGTAATCTGCTGCTTGCAAACA
AAAAAACCACCGCTACCAGCGGTGGTTTGTTTGCCGGATCAAGAGCTACCAACTCTTTTTCCGAAGGTAA
CTGGCTTCAGCAGAGCGCAGATACCAAATACTGTTCTTCTAGTGTAGCCGTAGTTAGGCCACCACTTCAA
GAACTCTGTAGCACCGCCTACATACCTCGCTCTGCTAATCCTGTTACCAGTGGCTGCTGCCAGTGGCGAT
AAGTCGTGTCTTACCGGGTTGGACTCAAGACGATAGTTACCGGATAAGGCGCAGCGGTCGGGCTGAACGG
GGGGTTCGTGCACACAGCCCAGCTTGGAGCGAACGACCTACACCGAACTGAGATACCTACAGCGTGAGCT
ATGAGAAAGCGCCACGCTTCCCGAAGGGAGAAAGGCGGACAGGTATCCGGTAAGCGGCAGGGTCGGAACA
GGAGAGCGCACGAGGGAGCTTCCAGGGGGAAACGCCTGGTATCTTTATAGTCCTGTCGGGTTTCGCCACC
TCTGACTTGAGCGTCGATTTTTGTGATGCTCGTCAGGGGGGCGGAGCCTATGGAAAAACGCCAGCAACGC
GGCCTTTTTACGGTTCCTGGCCTTTTGCTGGCCTTTTGCTCACATGTTCTTTCCTGCGTTATCCCCTGAT
TCTGTGGATAACCGTATTACCGCCTTTGAGTGAGCTGATACCGCTCGCCGCAGCCGAACGACCGAGCGCA
GCGAGTCAGTGAGCGAGGAAGCGGAAGAGCGCCCAATACGCAAACCGCCTCTCCCCGCGCGTTGGCCGAT
TCATTAATGCAGCTGGCACGACAGGTTTCCCGACTGGAAAGCGGGCAGTGAGCGCAACGCAATTAATGTG
AGTTAGCTCACTCATTAGGCACCCCAGGCTTTACACTTTATGCTTCCGGCTCGTATGTTGTGTGGAATTG
TGAGCGGATAACAATTTCACACAGGAAACAGCTATGACCATGATTACGCCAAGCGCGCAATTAACCCTCA
CTAAAGGGAACAAAAGCTGGAGCTGCAAGC
