>Addgene plasmid #144474 | TFORF2998 | depositor partial sequence | sequence record 285537 | Insert
ATCGATTGATCAACAAGTTTGTACAAAAAAGTTGGCATGGAGGTGGCGCCGGAGCAGCCGCGCTGGATGG
CGCACCCGGCCGTGCTGAATGCGCAGCACCCCGACTCACACCACCCGGGCCTGGCGCACAACTACATGGA
ACCCGCGCAGCTGCTGCCTCCAGACGAGGTGGACGTCTTCTTCAATCACCTCGACTCGCAGGGCAACCCC
TACTATGCCAACCCCGCTCACGCGCGGGCGCGCGTCTCCTACAGCCCCGCGCACGCCCGCCTGACCGGAG
GCCAGATGTGCCGCCCACACTTGTTGCACAGCCCGGGTTTGCCCTGGCTGGACGGGGGCAAAGCAGCCCT
CTCTGCCGCTGCGGCCCACCACCACAACCCCTGGACCGTGAGCCCCTTCTCCAAGACGCCACTGCACCCC
TCAGCTGCTGGAGGCCCTGGAGGCCCACTCTCTGTGTACCCAGGGGCTGGGGGTGGGAGCGGGGGAGGCA
GCGGGAGCTCAGTGGCCTCCCTCACCCCTACAGCAGCCCACTCTGGCTCCCACCTTTTCGGCTTCCCACC
CACGCCACCCAAAGAAGTGTCTCCTGACCCTAGCACCACGGGGGCTGCGTCTCCAGCCTCATCTTCCGCG
GGGGGTAGTGCAGCCCGAGGAGAGGACAAGGACGGCGTCAAGTACCAGGTGTCACTGACGGAGAGCATGA
AGATGGAAAGTGGCAGTCCCCTGCGCCCAGGCCTAGCTACTATGGGCACCCAGCCTGCTACACACCACCC
CATCCCCACCTACCCCTCCTATGTGCCGGCGGCTGCCCACGACTACAGCAGCGGACTCTTCCACCCCGGA
GGCTTCCTGGGGGGACCGGCCTCCAGCTTCACCCCTAAGCAGCGCAGCAAGGCTCGTTCCTGTTCAGAAG
GCCGGGAGTGTGTCAACTGTGGGGCCACAGCCACCCCTCTCTGGCGGCGGGACGGCACCGGCCACTACCT
GTGCAATGCCTGTGGCCTCTACCACAAGATGAATGGGCAGAACCGACCACTCATCAAGCCCAAGCGAAGA
CTGTCGGCCGCCAGAAGAGCCGGCACCTGTTGTGCAAATTGTCAGACGACAACCACCACCTTATGGCGCC
GAAACGCCAACGGGGACCCTGTCTGCAACGCCTGTGGCCTCTACTACAAGCTGCACAATGTTAACAGGCC
ACTGACCATGAAGAAGGAAGGGATCCAGACTCGGAACCGGAAGATGTCCAACAAGTCCAAGAAGAGCAAG
AAAGGGGCGGAGTGCTTCGAGGAGCTGTCAAAGTGCATGCAGGAGAAGTCATCCCCCTTCAGTGCAGCTG
CCCTGGCTGGACACATGGCACCTGTGGGCCACCTCCCGCCCTTCAGCCACTCCGGACACATCCTGCCCAC
TCCGACGCCCATCCACCCCTCCTCCAGCCTCTCCTTCGGCCACCCCCACCCGTCCAGCATGGTGACCGCC
ATGGGCTACCCAACTTTCTTGTACAAAGTGGTTGATATCGGTAAGCCTATCCCTAACCCTCTCCTCGGTC
TCGATTCTACGTAGTAATGAACTAGTCCGTAACTTGAAAGTATTTCGATTTCTTGGCTTTATATATCTTG
TGGAAAGGACGACGGTATCCGGCTTGTAACTCAATC
