>Addgene plasmid #144474 | TFORF2998 | depositor partial sequence | sequence record 285538 | Barcode
CGGTATCCGGCTTGTAACTCAATC
